>Addgene plasmid #172096 | pET28a-his-Gluc-iLID | addgene full sequence | sequence record 338563 | Addgene NGS Result
GCGTATTGGGCGCCAGGGTGGTTTTTCTTTTCACCAGTGAGACGGGCAACAGCTGATTGCCCTTCACCGC
CTGGCCCTGAGAGAGTTGCAGCAAGCGGTCCACGCTGGTTTGCCCCAGCAGGCGAAAATCCTGTTTGATG
GTGGTTAACGGCGGGATATAACATGAGCTGTCTTCGGTATCGTCGTATCCCACTACCGAGATATCCGCAC
CAACGCGCAGCCCGGACTCGGTAATGGCGCGCATTGCGCCCAGCGCCATCTGATCGTTGGCAACCAGCAT
CGCAGTGGGAACGATGCCCTCATTCAGCATTTGCATGGTTTGTTGAAAACCGGACATGGCACTCCAGTCG
CCTTCCCGTTCCGCTATCGGCTGAATTTGATTGCGAGTGAGATATTTATGCCAGCCAGCCAGACGCAGAC
GCGCCGAGACAGAACTTAATGGGCCCGCTAACAGCGCGATTTGCTGGTGACCCAATGCGACCAGATGCTC
CACGCCCAGTCGCGTACCGTCTTCATGGGAGAAAATAATACTGTTGATGGGTGTCTGGTCAGAGACATCA
AGAAATAACGCCGGAACATTAGTGCAGGCAGCTTCCACAGCAATGGCATCCTGGTCATCCAGCGGATAGT
TAATGATCAGCCCACTGACGCGTTGCGCGAGAAGATTGTGCACCGCCGCTTTACAGGCTTCGACGCCGCT
TCGTTCTACCATCGACACCACCACGCTGGCACCCAGTTGATCGGCGCGAGATTTAATCGCCGCGACAATT
TGCGACGGCGCGTGCAGGGCCAGACTGGAGGTGGCAACGCCAATCAGCAACGACTGTTTGCCCGCCAGTT
GTTGTGCCACGCGGTTGGGAATGTAATTCAGCTCCGCCATCGCCGCTTCCACTTTTTCCCGCGTTTTCGC
AGAAACGTGGCTGGCCTGGTTCACCACGCGGGAAACGGTCTGATAAGAGACACCGGCATACTCTGCGACA
TCGTATAACGTTACTGGTTTCACATTCACCACCCTGAATTGACTCTCTTCCGGGCGCTATCATGCCATAC
CGCGAAAGGTTTTGCGCCATTCGATGGTGTCCGGGATCTCGACGCTCTCCCTTATGCGACTCCTGCATTA
GGAAGCAGCCCAGTAGTAGGTTGAGGCCGTTGAGCACCGCCGCCGCAAGGAATGGTGCATGCAAGGAGAT
GGCGCCCAACAGTCCCCCGGCCACGGGGCCTGCCACCATACCCACGCCGAAACAAGCGCTCATGAGCCCG
AAGTGGCGAGCCCGATCTTCCCCATCGGTGATGTCGGCGATATAGGCGCCAGCAACCGCACCTGTGGCGC
CGGTGATGCCGGCCACGATGCGTCCGGCGTAGAGGATCGAGATCTCGATCCCGCGAAATTAATACGACTC
ACTATAGGGGAATTGTGAGCGGATAACAATTCCCCTCTAGAAATAATTTTGTTTAACTTTAAGAAGGAGA
TATACATATGCATCACCATCACCATCACAAACCAACAGAAAATAACGAAGATTTTAACATCGTCGCGGTA
GCCTCAAATTTTGCAACCACCGACTTAGACGCGGATCGTGGGAAATTACCAGGTAAGAAATTGCCGTTGG
AAGTACTTAAAGAACTGGAAGCCAACGCACGCAAGGCTGGATGCACTCGTGGGTGTTTGATCTGTCTGTC
GCATATTAAGTGTACGCCAAAGATGAAAAAGTTCATCCCAGGGCGTTGTCATACTTACGAAGGAGACAAA
GAGTCAGCACAGGGCGGAATCGGGGAAGCTATCGTAGATATCCCTGAGATCCCAGGCTTCAAAGACTTGG
AACCGCTGGAACAGTTTATTGCTCAAGTTGACTTGTGCGTCGACTGTACGACTGGGTGCCTTAAAGGGCT
GGCGAATGTCCAATGTAGTGATCTGCTTAAGAAGTGGCTTCCTCAGCGTTGCGCTACATTCGCAAGCAAA
ATTCAGGGGCAAGTGGATAAGATCAAAGGCGCGGGTGGTGACGGTGGTGGTGGTTCAGGTGGTGGTGGTT
CAGGATCCGGGGAGTTTCTGGCAACCACACTGGAACGGATCGAGAAAAATTTCGTGATTACTGATCCGAG
ACTGCCTGACAACCCAATCATTTTTGCGAGCGATTCCTTCCTGCAGCTGACAGAATATTCTCGGGAAGAG
ATCCTGGGGCGCAATTGCCGTTTTCTGCAGGGACCCGAGACAGACCGTGCCACTGTTCGGAAAATCAGAG
ATGCTATTGACAACCAGACTGAAGTGACCGTTCAGCTGATCAATTATACCAAGAGCGGCAAGAAGTTCTG
GAACGTGTTCCACCTGCAGCCGATGCGCGATTATAAGGGCGACGTCCAGTACTTCATTGGCGTGCAGCTG
GATGGCACCGAACGTCTTCATGGCGCCGCTGAGCGTGAGGCGGTCATGCTGATCAAAAAGACAGCCTTTC
AGATTGCTGAGGCAGCGAACGACGAAAATTACTTTTAAGAATTCGAGCTCCGTCGACAAGCTTGCGGCCG
CACTCGAGCACCACCACCACCACCACTGAGATCCGGCTGCTAACAAAGCCCGAAAGGAAGCTGAGTTGGC
TGCTGCCACCGCTGAGCAATAACTAGCATAACCCCTTGGGGCCTCTAAACGGGTCTTGAGGGGTTTTTTG
CTGAAAGGAGGAACTATATCCGGATTGGCGAATGGG
[124 nt withheld, positions 2697-2820]
C
[91 nt withheld, positions 2822-2912]
A
[49 nt withheld, positions 2914-2962]
CCTTTGACGTTGGAGTCCACGTTCTTT
[37 nt withheld, positions 2990-3026]
ACCCTATCTCGGTCTATTCTTTTGATTTATAAGGGATTTTGCCGATTTCGGCCTATTGGTTAAAAAATGA
GCTGATTTAACAAAAATTTAACGCGAATTTTAACAAAATATTAACGCTTACAATTTAGGTGGCACTTTTC
GGGGAAATGTGCGCGGAACCCCTATTTGTTTATTTTTCTAAATACATTCAAATATGTATCCGCTCATGAA
TTAATTCTTAGAAAAACTCATCGAGCATCAAATGAAACTGCAATTTATTCATATCAGGATTATCAATACC
ATATTTTTGAAAAAGCCGTTTCTGTAATGAAGGAGAAAACTCACCGAGGCAGTTCCATAGGATGGCAAGA
TCCTGGTATCGGTCTGCGATTCCGACTCGTCCAACATCAATACAACCTATTAATTTCCCCTCGTCAAAAA
TAAGGTTATCAAGTGAGAAATCACCATGAGTGACGACTGAATCCGGTGAGAATGGCAAAAGTTTATGCAT
TTCTTTCCAGACTTGTTCAACAGGCCAGCCATTACGCTCGTCATCAAAATCACTCGCATCAACCAAACCG
TTATTCATTCGTGATTGCGCCTGAGCGAGACGAAATACGCGATCGCTGTTAAAAGGACAATTACAAACAG
GAATCGAATGCAACCGGCGCAGGAACACTGCCAGCGCATCAACAATATTTTCACCTGAATCAGGATATTC
TTCTAATACCTGGAATGCTGTTTTCCCGGGGATCGCAGTGGTGAGTAACCATGCATCATCAGGAGTACGG
ATAAAATGCTTGATGGTCGGAAGAGGCATAAATTCCGTCAGCCAGTTTAGTCTGACCATCTCATCTGTAA
CATCATTGGCAACGCTACCTTTGCCATGTTTCAGAAACAACTCTGGCGCATCGGGCTTCCCATACAATCG
ATAGATTGTCGCACCTGATTGCCCGACATTATCGCGAGCCCATTTATACCCATATAAATCAGCATCCATG
TTGGAATTTAATCGCGGCCTAGAGCAAGACGTTTCCCGTTGAATATGGCTCATAACACCCCTTGTATTAC
TGTTTATGTAAGCAGACAGTTTTATTGTTCATGACCAAAATCCCTTAACGTGAGTTTTCGTTCCACTGAG
CGTCAGACCCCGTAGAAAAGATCAAAGGATCTTCTTGAGATCCTTTTTTTCTGCGCGTAATCTGCTGCTT
GCAAACAAAAAAACCACCGCTACCAGCGGTGGTTTGTTTGCCGGATCAAGAGCTACCAACTCTTTTTCCG
AAGGTAACTGGCTTCAGCAGAGCGCAGATACCAAATACTGTCCTTCTAGTGTAGCCGTAGTTAGGCCACC
ACTTCAAGAACTCTGTAGCACCGCCTACATACCTCGCTCTGCTAATCCTGTTACCAGTGGCTGCTGCCAG
TGGCGATAAGTCGTGTCTTACCGGGTTGGACTCAAGACGATAGTTACCGGATAAGGCGCAGCGGTCGGGC
TGAACGGGGGGTTCGTGCACACAGCCCAGCTTGGAGCGAACGACCTACACCGAACTGAGATACCTACAGC
GTGAGCTATGAGAAAGCGCCACGCTTCCCGAAGGGAGAAAGGCGGACAGGTATCCGGTAAGCGGCAGGGT
CGGAACAGGAGAGCGCACGAGGGAGCTTCCAGGGGGAAACGCCTGGTATCTTTATAGTCCTGTCGGGTTT
CGCCACCTCTGACTTGAGCGTCGATTTTTGTGATGCTCGTCAGGGGGGCGGAGCCTATGGAAAAACGCCA
GCAACGCGGCCTTTTTACGGTTCCTGGCCTTTTGCTGGCCTTTTGCTCACATGTTCTTTCCTGCGTTATC
CCCTGATTCTGTGGATAACCGTATTACCGCCTTTGAGTGAGCTGATACCGCTCGCCGCAGCCGAACGACC
GAGCGCAGCGAGTCAGTGAGCGAGGAAGCGGAAGAGCGCCTGATGCGGTATTTTCTCCTTACGCATCTGT
GCGGTATTTCACACCGCAATGGTGCACTCTCAGTACAATCTGCTCTGATGCCGCATAGTTAAGCCAGTAT
ACACTCCGCTATCGCTACGTGACTGGGTCATGGCTGCGCCCCGACACCCGCCAACACCCGCTGACGCGCC
CTGACGGGCTTGTCTGCTCCCGGCATCCGCTTACAGACAAGCTGTGACCGTCTCCGGGAGCTGCATGTGT
CAGAGGTTTTCACCGTCATCACCGAAACGCGCGAGGCAGCTGCGGTAAAGCTCATCAGCGTGGTCGTGAA
GCGATTCACAGATGTCTGCCTGTTCATCCGCGTCCAGCTCGTTGAGTTTCTCCAGAAGCGTTAATGTCTG
GCTTCTGATAAAGCGGGCCATGTTAAGGGCGGTTTTTTCCTGTTTGGTCACTGATGCCTCCGTGTAAGGG
GGATTTCTGTTCATGGGGGTAATGATACCGATGAAACGAGAGAGGATGCTCACGATACGGGTTACTGATG
ATGAACATGCCCGGTTACTGGAACGTTGTGAGGGTAAACAACTGGCGGTATGGATGCGGCGGGACCAGAG
AAAAATCACTCAGGGTCAATGCCAGCGCTTCGTTAATACAGATGTAGGTGTTCCACAGGGTAGCCAGCAG
CATCCTGCGATGCAGATCCGGAACATAATGGTGCAGGGCGCTGACTTCCGCGTTTCCAGACTTTACGAAA
CACGGAAACCGAAGACCATTCATGTTGTTGCTCAGGTCGCAGACGTTTTGCAGCAGCAGTCGCTTCACGT
TCGCTCGCGTATCGGTGATTCATTCTGCTAACCAGTAAGGCAACCCCGCCAGCCTAGCCGGGTCCTCAAC
GACAGGAGCACGATCATGCGCACCCGTGGGGCCGCCATGCCGGCGATAATGGCCTGCTTCTCGCCGAAAC
GTTTGGTGGCGGGACCAGTGACGAAGGCTTGAGCGAGGGCGTGCAAGATTCCGAATACCGCAAGCGACAG
GCCGATCATCGTCGCGCTCCAGCGAAAGCGGTCCTCGCCGAAAATGACCCAGAGCGCTGCCGGCACCTGT
CCTACGAGTTGCATGATAAAGAAGACAGTCATAAGTGCGGCGACGATAGTCATGCCCCGCGCCCACCGGA
AGGAGCTGACTGGGTTGAAGGCTCTCAAGGGCATCGGTCGAGATCCCGGTGCCTAATGAGTGAGCTAACT
TACATTAATTGCGTTGCGCTCACTGCCCGCTTTCCAGTCGGGAAACCTGTCGTGCCAGCTGCATTAATGA
ATCGGCCAACGCGCGGGGAGAGGCGGTTT
Features (pLannotate 1.2.2; 20 found; start..end, strand, type, name):
   1004..1081    -  promoter       lacI promoter: lacI
   1089..1368    -  CDS            TcR (fragment): tetracycline efflux protein; tet; confers resistance to tetracycline
   1390..1408    +  promoter       T7 promoter: promoter for bacteriophage T7 RNA polymerase
   1409..1433    +  protein_bind   lac operator: The lac repressor binds to the lac operator to inhibit transcription in E. coli. This inhibition can be relieved by adding lactose or isopropyl-β-D-thiogalactopyranoside (IPTG). lac repressor encoded by lacI
   1448..1470    +  RBS            RBS: efficient ribosome binding site from bacteriophage T7 gene 10 (Olins and Rangwala, 1989)
   1481..1498    +  CDS            7xHis (fragment): 6xHis affinity tag
   2069..2386    +  CDS            miniSOG: miniSOG is a basic (constitutively fluorescent) cyan fluorescent protein published in 2011, derived from Arabidopsis thaliana. It requires the cofactor flavin for fluorescence.
   2529..2546    +  CDS            9xHis (fragment): 9xHis affinity tag
   2556..2605    +  CDS            SET1 (fragment): solubility-enhancement tag derived from T7 phage gene 10B
   2613..2660    +  terminator     T7 terminator: transcription terminator for bacteriophage T7 RNA polymerase
   2697..3125    +  rep_origin     f1 ori (sequence partly withheld): f1 bacteriophage origin of replication; arrow indicates direction of (+) strand synthesis
   3178..3235    +  promoter       AmpR promoter (fragment): bla
   3244..4059    -  CDS            KanR: aminoglycoside phosphotransferase; aph(3')-Ia; confers resistance to kanamycin in bacteria or G418 (Geneticin®) in eukaryotes
   4181..4769    +  rep_origin     ori: high-copy-number ColE1/pMB1/pBR322/pUC origin of replication
   4955..5094    -  misc_feature   bom: basis of mobility region from pBR322
   5196..5387    -  CDS            rop: Rop protein, which maintains plasmids at low copy number; rop
   5404..5784    +  CDS            YPB1_ECOLX: Protein predicted: Swiss-Prot protein existence level 4. From Escherichia coli.
   5856..6147    -  CDS            TcR (fragment): tetracycline efflux protein; tet; confers resistance to tetracycline
   6162..6183    -  protein_bind   CAP binding site: CAP binding activates transcription in the presence of cAMP. E. coli catabolite activator protein
   6196..1003    -  CDS            lacI (across the origin): lac repressor; lacI; The lac repressor binds to the lac operator to inhibit transcription in E. coli. This inhibition can be relieved by adding lactose or isopropyl-β-D-thiogalactopyranoside (IPTG).
