[The description below was written by a language model from this plasmid's Addgene catalogue record and pLannotate feature annotations shown in this document.]
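Description:
pET28a-his-Gluc-iLID is a bacterial expression plasmid of about 6.3 kb built on the pET28a backbone. It is propagated in E. coli through a ColE1/pBR322-type origin accompanied by the rop gene and bom region, and it is selected with kanamycin via an aminoglycoside phosphotransferase gene. An f1 origin is also present. Expression follows the standard pET arrangement: a T7 promoter with an adjacent lac operator, a T7 gene 10 ribosome binding site and a T7 terminator. The plasmid-borne lacI repressor keeps transcription off until an inducer such as IPTG is supplied in a host that provides T7 RNA polymerase.

The roughly 1 kb synthetic insert, assembled by Gibson cloning, encodes an N-terminally His-tagged fusion of Gaussia luciferase (carrying the M43L and M110L substitutions) to iLID, a light-inducible dimerizer that binds sspB-tagged partners when illuminated. The automated annotation does not label the luciferase or iLID directly. It marks part of the open reading frame as miniSOG, most likely because both proteins are built on flavin-binding LOV domains, so this call probably reflects the LOV portion of iLID rather than a separate reporter. A second His-tag motif annotated downstream belongs to the backbone, and the record does not show whether it is translated.

According to the record, light produced by the luciferase reaction activates the attached iLID, so dimerization with an sspB-tagged protein is triggered by starting the bioluminescent reaction rather than by external illumination. The depositor notes that the protein contains multiple disulfide bonds and recommends a T7 expression strain that supports their correct formation. The associated publication concerns self-activating optogenetic proteins in synthetic cells.
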