Addgene plasmid #172096: pET28a-his-Gluc-iLID
Purpose: Expresses a fusion protein of Gluc and iLID, which dimerizes with a sspB-tagged protein when the bioluminescent reaction is initiated, in bacteria
Depositing lab: Avi Schroeder. Depositing organization: Technion - Israel Institute of Technology. Publication: Synthetic cells with self-activating optogenetic proteins communicate with natural cells. Adir O, Albalak MR, Abel R, Weiss LE, Chen G, Gruber A, Staufer O, Kurman Y, Kaminer I, Shklover J, Shainsky-Roitman J, Platzman I, Gepstein L, Shechtman Y, Horwitz BA, Schroeder A. Nat Commun. 2022 Apr 28;13(1):2328. doi: 10.1038/s41467-022-29871-8. PubMed 35484097.
Backbone
  Vector backbone: pET28a
  Backbone size w/o insert (bp): 5268
  Total vector size (bp): 6279
  Vector type: Bacterial Expression
Growth in bacteria
  Bacterial resistance: Kanamycin, 50 μg/mL
  Growth temperature: 30°C
  Growth strain: DH5alpha
  Growth instructions: Depositor recommends using SHuffle T7 E. coli for correct folding of the protein during expression (due to multiple disulfide bonds)
  Copy number: Unknown
Gene/Insert
  Gene/Insert name: Gaussia Luciferase - iLID (alt name: Gluc-iLID)
  Species: Synthetic
  Insert size (bp): 1011
  Mutation: Gluc Mutations - M43L, M110L
  Promoter: T7
  Cloning method: Gibson Cloning
  Sequencing primers: 5′ TAATACGACTCACTATAGGG; 3′ GCTAGTTATTGCTCAGCGG
Terms and licenses: Academic/Nonprofit Terms; Industry Terms: Not Available to Industry
How to cite: pET28a-his-Gluc-iLID was a gift from Avi Schroeder (Addgene plasmid # 172096 ; http://n2t.net/addgene:172096 ; RRID:Addgene_172096)
